[The description below was written by a language model from this plasmid's Addgene catalogue record and pLannotate feature annotations shown in this document.]
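Description:
pc3XB-ZF78 is a mammalian expression-type plasmid built on pc3XB, a modified version of Invitrogen's pcDNA3, and serves as an archive vector for a single zinc finger module from the Zinc Finger Consortium Modular Assembly Kit v1.0. It is propagated in E. coli at high copy from a ColE1/pUC-type origin under ampicillin selection (AmpR with its own bla promoter). It also carries an f1 origin for single-stranded DNA production. For mammalian cells, an SV40 early promoter drives the neo gene, followed by an SV40 polyadenylation signal, allowing G418 selection.

The insert, ZF78, is about 90 bp and encodes one C2H2-type zinc finger derived from the Barbas module set, recorded as recognising the DNA triplet ACA. It sits between XbaI and BamHI sites, both retained, downstream of the CMV immediate early enhancer/promoter and a T7 promoter, and upstream of the bGH polyadenylation signal. The automated annotation labels this region as a fragment of human ZNF787. This most likely reflects sequence similarity among zinc finger frameworks rather than the actual origin of the module. Other short fragment calls (truncated HIV-1 LTR, ble, lacI, bom) appear to be backbone remnants or similarity hits rather than functional parts.

The plasmid is one building block in a standardised modular assembly scheme. Individual finger modules with known triplet specificities are joined by restriction cloning into multi-finger arrays that recognise longer target sites, and these arrays can then be used to engineer zinc finger nucleases. On its own, the construct holds only the single finger, and the record describes no nuclease domain or other effector.
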