Addgene plasmid #13212: pc3XB-ZF78
Depositing lab: Daniel Voytas. Depositing organization: Iowa State University. Publication: Standardized reagents and protocols for engineering zinc finger nucleases by modular assembly. Wright DA, Thibodeau-Beganny S, Sander JD, Winfrey RJ, Hirsh AS, Eichtinger M, Fu F, Porteus MH, Dobbs D, Voytas DF, Joung JK. Nat Protoc. 2006;1(3):1637-52. doi: 10.1038/nprot.2006.259 PubMed 17406455.
Backbone
  Vector backbone: pc3XB
  Backbone manufacturer: Modified Invitrogen pcDNA3
  Backbone size w/o insert (bp): 5400
  Vector type: Mammalian Expression
  Selectable markers: Neomycin (select with G418)
Growth in bacteria
  Bacterial resistance: Ampicillin, 100 μg/mL
  Growth temperature: 37°C
  Growth strain: XL1 Blue
  Copy number: High Copy
Gene/Insert
  Gene/Insert name: ZF78
  Insert size (bp): 90
  Cloning method: Restriction Enzyme; 5′ cloning site XbaI (not destroyed); 3′ cloning site BamHI (not destroyed)
  Sequencing primers: 5′ T7
Terms and licenses: Academic/Nonprofit Terms; Industry Terms: Not Available to Industry
Depositor comments: Part of the Zinc Finger Consortium Modular Assembly Kit v1.0. Finger protein sequence: PGEKPYKCPECGKSFSSPADLTRHQRTH. Target DNA sequence: ACA. This zinc finger is derived from the Barbas module set.
How to cite: pc3XB-ZF78 was a gift from Daniel Voytas (Addgene plasmid # 13212 ; http://n2t.net/addgene:13212 ; RRID:Addgene_13212)
