Features (pLannotate 1.2.2; 20 found; start..end, strand, type, name):
     28..80      -  misc_feature   bom (fragment): basis of mobility region from pBR322
    235..614     +  enhancer       CMV enhancer: human cytomegalovirus immediate early enhancer
    615..818     +  promoter       CMV promoter: human cytomegalovirus (CMV) immediate early promoter
    814..847     +  LTR            5' LTR (truncated) (fragment): truncated 5' long terminal repeat (LTR) from HIV-1
    863..881     +  promoter       T7 promoter: promoter for bacteriophage T7 RNA polymerase
    933..1010    +  CDS            ZNF787 (fragment): ZN787_HUMAN - Experimental evidence at protein level: Swiss-Prot protein existence level 1. May be involved in transcriptional regulation. From Homo sapiens (Human).
   1062..1286    +  polyA_signal   bGH poly(A) signal: bovine growth hormone polyadenylation signal
   1290..1311    +  promoter       SV40 promoter (fragment): SV40 enhancer and early promoter
   1332..1760    +  rep_origin     f1 ori (sequence partly withheld): f1 bacteriophage origin of replication; arrow indicates direction of (+) strand synthesis
   1774..2103    +  promoter       SV40 promoter: SV40 enhancer and early promoter
   2174..2965    +  CDS            neo: KKA2_KLEPN - Also known as kan, nptII. Experimental evidence at protein level: Swiss-Prot protein existence level 1. Resistance to kanamycin, neomycin, paromomycin, ribostamycin, butirosin and gentamicin B. From Klebsiella pneumoniae.
   2989..3147    +  CDS            ble (fragment): BLE_KLEPN - Experimental evidence at protein level: Swiss-Prot protein existence level 1. Binding protein with a strong affinity to the bleomycin family of antibiotics. Binds to CL990; an antimitotic-antibiotic compound. From Klebsiella pneumoniae.
   3142..3263    +  polyA_signal   SV40 poly(A) signal: SV40 polyadenylation signal
   3336..3352    -  protein_bind   lac operator: The lac repressor binds to the lac operator to inhibit transcription in E. coli. This inhibition can be relieved by adding lactose or isopropyl-β-D-thiogalactopyranoside (IPTG). lac repressor encoded by lacI
   3360..3390    -  promoter       lac promoter: promoter for the E. coli lac operon
   3405..3426    -  protein_bind   CAP binding site: CAP binding activates transcription in the presence of cAMP. E. coli catabolite activator protein
   3439..3531    -  CDS            lacI (fragment): lac repressor; lacI; The lac repressor binds to the lac operator to inhibit transcription in E. coli. This inhibition can be relieved by adding lactose or isopropyl-β-D-thiogalactopyranoside (IPTG).
   3714..4299    -  rep_origin     ori: high-copy-number ColE1/pMB1/pBR322/pUC origin of replication
   4470..5330    -  CDS            AmpR: β-lactamase; bla; confers resistance to ampicillin, carbenicillin, and related antibiotics
   5331..5435    -  promoter       AmpR promoter: bla
>Addgene plasmid #13212 | pc3XB-ZF78 | depositor full sequence | sequence record 7561 | Author sequence
GACGGATCGGGAGATCTCCCGATCCCCTATGGTGCACTCTCAGTACAATCTGCTCTGATGCCGCATAGTT
AAGCCAGTATCTGCTCCCTGCTTGTGTGTTGGAGGTCGCTGAGTAGTGCGCGAGCAAAATTTAAGCTACA
ACAAGGCAAGGCTTGACCGACAATTGCATGAAGAATCTGCTTAGGGTTAGGCGTTTTGCGCTGCTTCGCG
ATGTACGGGCCAGATATACGCGTTGACATTGATTATTGACTAGTTATTAATAGTAATCAATTACGGGGTC
ATTAGTTCATAGCCCATATATGGAGTTCCGCGTTACATAACTTACGGTAAATGGCCCGCCTGGCTGACCG
CCCAACGACCCCCGCCCATTGACGTCAATAATGACGTATGTTCCCATAGTAACGCCAATAGGGACTTTCC
ATTGACGTCAATGGGTGGAGTATTTACGGTAAACTGCCCACTTGGCAGTACATCAAGTGTATCATATGCC
AAGTACGCCCCCTATTGACGTCAATGACGGTAAATGGCCCGCCTGGCATTATGCCCAGTACATGACCTTA
TGGGACTTTCCTACTTGGCAGTACATCTACGTATTAGTCATCGCTATTACCATGGTGATGCGGTTTTGGC
AGTACATCAATGGGCGTGGATAGCGGTTTGACTCACGGGGATTTCCAAGTCTCCACCCCATTGACGTCAA
TGGGAGTTTGTTTTGGCACCAAAATCAACGGGACTTTCCAAAATGTCGTAACAACTCCGCCCCATTGACG
CAAATGGGCGGTAGGCGTGTACGGTGGGAGGTCTATATAAGCAGAGCTCTCTGGCTAACTAGAGAACCCA
CTGCTTACTGGCTTATCGAAATTAATACGACTCACTATAGGGAGACCCAAGCTGGCTAGCGTTTAAACGG
GCCCTCTAGACCCGGGGAGAAGCCTTACAAATGCCCAGAATGTGGAAAGAGTTTTAGCTCTCCTGCTGAT
CTCACAAGACACCAGAGAACACATACCGGTGGATCCTCTGCACAGTAGTAAGCTTAAGTTTAAACCGCTG
ATCAGCCTCGACTGTGCCTTCTAGTTGCCAGCCATCTGTTGTTTGCCCCTCCCCCGTGCCTTCCTTGACC
CTGGAAGGTGCCACTCCCACTGTCCTTTCCTAATAAAATGAGGAAATTGCATCGCATTGTCTGAGTAGGT
GTCATTCTATTCTGGGGGGTGGGGTGGGGCAGGACAGCAAGGGGGAGGATTGGGAAGACAATAGCAGGCA
TGCTGGGGATGCGGTGGGCTCTATGGCTTCTGAGGCGGAAAGAACCAGCTGGGGCTCTAGGGGGTATCCC
C
[124 nt withheld, positions 1332-1455]
C
[91 nt withheld, positions 1457-1547]
A
[49 nt withheld, positions 1549-1597]
CCTTTGACGTTGGAGTCCACGTTCTTT
[37 nt withheld, positions 1625-1661]
ACCCTATCTCGGTCTATTCTTTTGATTTATAAGGGATTTTGCCGATTTCGGCCTATTGGTTAAAAAATGA
GCTGATTTAACAAAAATTTAACGCGAATTAATTCTGTGGAATGTGTGTCAGTTAGGGTGTGGAAAGTCCC
CAGGCTCCCCAGCAGGCAGAAGTATGCAAAGCATGCATCTCAATTAGTCAGCAACCAGGTGTGGAAAGTC
CCCAGGCTCCCCAGCAGGCAGAAGTATGCAAAGCATGCATCTCAATTAGTCAGCAACCATAGTCCCGCCC
CTAACTCCGCCCATCCCGCCCCTAACTCCGCCCAGTTCCGCCCATTCTCCGCCCCATGGCTGACTAATTT
TTTTTATTTATGCAGAGGCCGAGGCCGCCTCTGCCTCTGAGCTATTCCAGAAGTAGTGAGGAGGCTTTTT
TGGAGGCCTAGGCTTTTGCAAAAAGCTCCCGGCCGGGAGCTTGTATATCCATTTTCGGATCTGATCAAGA
GACAGGATGAGGATCGTTTCGCATGATTGAACAAGATGGATTGCACGCAGGTTCTCCGGCCGCTTGGGTG
GAGAGGCTATTCGGCTATGACTGGGCACAACAGACAATCGGCTGCTCTGATGCCGCCGTGTTCCGGCTGT
CAGCGCAGGGGCGCCCGGTTCTTTTTGTCAAGACCGACCTGTCCGGTGCCCTGAATGAACTGCAGGACGA
GGCAGCGCGGCTATCGTGGCTGGCCACGACGGGCGTTCCTTGCGCAGCTGTGCTCGACGTTGTCACTGAA
GCGGGAAGGGACTGGCTGCTATTGGGCGAAGTGCCGGGGCAGGATCTCCTGTCATCTCACCTTGCTCCTG
CCGAGAAAGTATCCATCATGGCTGATGCAATGCGGCGGCTGCATACGCTTGATCCGGCTACCTGCCCATT
CGACCACCAAGCGAAACATCGCATCGAGCGAGCACGTACTCGGATGGAAGCCGGTCTTGTCGATCAGGAT
GATCTGGACGAAGAGCATCAGGGGCTCGCGCCAGCCGAACTGTTCGCCAGGCTCAAGGCGCGCATGCCCG
ACGGCGAGGATCTCGTCGTGACCCATGGCGATGCCTGCTTGCCGAATATCATGGTGGAAAATGGCCGCTT
TTCTGGATTCATCGACTGTGGCCGGCTGGGTGTGGCGGACCGCTATCAGGACATAGCGTTGGCTACCCGT
GATATTGCTGAAGAGCTTGGCGGCGAATGGGCTGACCGCTTCCTCGTGCTTTACGGTATCGCCGCTCCCG
ATTCGCAGCGCATCGCCTTCTATCGCCTTCTTGACGAGTTCTTCTGAGCGGGACTCTGGGGTTCGAAATG
ACCGACCAAGCGACGCCCAACCTGCCATCACGAGATTTCGATTCCACCGCCGCCTTCTATGAAAGGTTGG
GCTTCGGAATCGTTTTCCGGGACGCCGGCTGGATGATCCTCCAGCGCGGGGATCTCATGCTGGAGTTCTT
CGCCCACCCCAACTTGTTTATTGCAGCTTATAATGGTTACAAATAAAGCAATAGCATCACAAATTTCACA
AATAAAGCATTTTTTTCACTGCATTCTAGTTGTGGTTTGTCCAAACTCATCAATGTATCTTATCATGTCT
GTATACCGTCGACCTCTAGCTAGAGCTTGGCGTAATCATGGTCATAGCTGTTTCCTGTGTGAAATTGTTA
TCCGCTCACAATTCCACACAACATACGAGCCGGAAGCATAAAGTGTAAAGCCTGGGGTGCCTAATGAGTG
AGCTAACTCACATTAATTGCGTTGCGCTCACTGCCCGCTTTCCAGTCGGGAAACCTGTCGTGCCAGCTGC
ATTAATGAATCGGCCAACGCGCGGGGAGAGGCGGTTTGCGTATTGGGCGCTCTTCCGCTTCCTCGCTCAC
TGACTCGCTGCGCTCGGTCGTTCGGCTGCGGCGAGCGGTATCAGCTCACTCAAAGGCGGTAATACGGTTA
TCCACAGAATCAGGGGATAACGCAGGAAAGAACATGTGAGCAAAAGGCCAGCAAAAGGCCAGGAACCGTA
AAAAGGCCGCGTTGCTGGCGTTTTTCCATAGGCTCCGCCCCCCTGACGAGCATCACAAAAATCGACGCTC
AAGTCAGAGGTGGCGAAACCCGACAGGACTATAAAGATACCAGGCGTTTCCCCCTGGAAGCTCCCTCGTG
CGCTCTCCTGTTCCGACCCTGCCGCTTACCGGATACCTGTCCGCCTTTCTCCCTTCGGGAAGCGTGGCGC
TTTCTCATAGCTCACGCTGTAGGTATCTCAGTTCGGTGTAGGTCGTTCGCTCCAAGCTGGGCTGTGTGCA
CGAACCCCCCGTTCAGCCCGACCGCTGCGCCTTATCCGGTAACTATCGTCTTGAGTCCAACCCGGTAAGA
CACGACTTATCGCCACTGGCAGCAGCCACTGGTAACAGGATTAGCAGAGCGAGGTATGTAGGCGGTGCTA
CAGAGTTCTTGAAGTGGTGGCCTAACTACGGCTACACTAGAAGAACAGTATTTGGTATCTGCGCTCTGCT
GAAGCCAGTTACCTTCGGAAAAAGAGTTGGTAGCTCTTGATCCGGCAAACAAACCACCGCTGGTAGCGGT
TTTTTTGTTTGCAAGCAGCAGATTACGCGCAGAAAAAAAGGATCTCAAGAAGATCCTTTGATCTTTTCTA
CGGGGTCTGACGCTCAGTGGAACGAAAACTCACGTTAAGGGATTTTGGTCATGAGATTATCAAAAAGGAT
CTTCACCTAGATCCTTTTAAATTAAAAATGAAGTTTTAAATCAATCTAAAGTATATATGAGTAAACTTGG
TCTGACAGTTACCAATGCTTAATCAGTGAGGCACCTATCTCAGCGATCTGTCTATTTCGTTCATCCATAG
TTGCCTGACTCCCCGTCGTGTAGATAACTACGATACGGGAGGGCTTACCATCTGGCCCCAGTGCTGCAAT
GATACCGCGAGACCCACGCTCACCGGCTCCAGATTTATCAGCAATAAACCAGCCAGCCGGAAGGGCCGAG
CGCAGAAGTGGTCCTGCAACTTTATCCGCCTCCATCCAGTCTATTAATTGTTGCCGGGAAGCTAGAGTAA
GTAGTTCGCCAGTTAATAGTTTGCGCAACGTTGTTGCCATTGCTACAGGCATCGTGGTGTCACGCTCGTC
GTTTGGTATGGCTTCATTCAGCTCCGGTTCCCAACGATCAAGGCGAGTTACATGATCCCCCATGTTGTGC
AAAAAAGCGGTTAGCTCCTTCGGTCCTCCGATCGTTGTCAGAAGTAAGTTGGCCGCAGTGTTATCACTCA
TGGTTATGGCAGCACTGCATAATTCTCTTACTGTCATGCCATCCGTAAGATGCTTTTCTGTGACTGGTGA
GTACTCAACCAAGTCATTCTGAGAATAGTGTATGCGGCGACCGAGTTGCTCTTGCCCGGCGTCAATACGG
GATAATACCGCGCCACATAGCAGAACTTTAAAAGTGCTCATCATTGGAAAACGTTCTTCGGGGCGAAAAC
TCTCAAGGATCTTACCGCTGTTGAGATCCAGTTCGATGTAACCCACTCGTGCACCCAACTGATCTTCAGC
ATCTTTTACTTTCACCAGCGTTTCTGGGTGAGCAAAAACAGGAAGGCAAAATGCCGCAAAAAAGGGAATA
AGGGCGACACGGAAATGTTGAATACTCATACTCTTCCTTTTTCAATATTATTGAAGCATTTATCAGGGTT
ATTGTCTCATGAGCGGATACATATTTGAATGTATTTAGAAAAATAAACAAATAGGGGTTCCGCGCACATT
TCCCCGAAAAGTGCCACCTGACGTC
