>Addgene plasmid #13212 | pc3XB-ZF78 | addgene partial sequence | sequence record 19596 | CMV-F 5'-CGCAAATGGGCGGTAGGCGTG-3'
AGCTCTCTGGCTAACTAGAGAACCACTGCTTACTGGCTTATCGAAATTAATACGACTCACTATAGGGAGA
CCCAAGCTGGCTAGCGTTTAAACGGGCCCTCTAGACCCGGGGAGAAGCCTTACAAATGCCCAGAATGTGG
AAAGAGTTTTAGCTCTCCTGCTGATCTCACAAGACACCAGAGAACACATACCGGTGGATCCTCTGCACAG
TAGTAAGCTTAAGTTTAAACCGCTGATCAGCCTCGACTGTGCCTTCTAGTTGCCAGCCATCTGTTGTTTG
CCCCTCCCCCGTGCCTTCCTTGACCCTGGAAGGTGCCACTCCCACTGTCCTTTCCTAATAAAATGAGGAA
ATTGCATCGCATTGTCTGAGTAGGTGTCATTCTATTCTGGGGGGTGGGGTGGGGCAGGACAGCAAGGGGG
AGGATTGGGAAGACAATAGCAGGCATGCTGGGGATGCGGTGGGCTCTATGGCTTCTGAGGCGGAAAGAAC
CAGCTGGGGCTCTAGGGGGTATCCCCACGCC
[63 nt withheld, positions 522-584]
